Addgene plasmid #243995: pUPD3_RBS_RBS7
Purpose: GoldenBraid2.0 Ribosome binding site.
Depositing lab: Christophe Herman. Depositing organization: Baylor College of Medicine. Publication: GoldenBraid2.0 E. coli: a comprehensive and characterized toolkit for enterics. Cooke MB, Welch KT, Ramirez LD, Wen AX, Marciano DC, Herman C. Synth Biol (Oxf). 2025 Aug 14;10(1):ysaf015. doi: 10.1093/synbio/ysaf015. eCollection 2025. PubMed 40927394.
Backbone
  Vector backbone: pUPD3
  Vector type: Bacterial Expression
Growth in bacteria
  Bacterial resistance: Chloramphenicol, 25 μg/mL
  Growth temperature: 37°C
  Growth strain: DH5alpha
  Copy number: High Copy
Gene/Insert
  Gene/Insert name: RBS7
  Species: Synthetic
  Insert size (bp): 22
  Cloning method: Golden Gate
Terms and licenses: Academic/Nonprofit Terms; Industry Terms: Not Available to Industry
How to cite: pUPD3_RBS_RBS7 was a gift from Christophe Herman (Addgene plasmid # 243995 ; http://n2t.net/addgene:243995 ; RRID:Addgene_243995)
