[The description below was written by a language model from this plasmid's Addgene catalogue record and pLannotate feature annotations shown in this document.]
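Description:
pUPD3_RBS_RBS7 is a small (about 2.4 kb) level-0 part plasmid from a GoldenBraid2.0 toolkit adapted for E. coli and related enteric bacteria. It is built on pUPD3, the universal part domestication vector of the GoldenBraid system, and is catalogued as a bacterial expression vector, although its practical role is to store and donate a single standardized DNA part rather than to express anything itself. The plasmid replicates at high copy number from a ColE1/pUC-type origin and is selected with chloramphenicol through a cat (chloramphenicol acetyltransferase) gene driven by its native cat promoter. An f1 bacteriophage origin is also present, a common backbone element that permits single-stranded DNA production.

The payload is RBS7, a 22 bp synthetic ribosome binding site introduced by Golden Gate cloning. It is too short to be picked up by the automated annotation, so it does not appear in the feature table. It presumably lies in the cloning region flanked by the outward-lying T7 and SP6 promoters, next to a residual lacZα fragment that is probably a remnant of a screening cassette replaced by the part. A short tet promoter fragment is likewise a backbone remnant with no stated function.

In GoldenBraid assembly, parts held in pUPD-type vectors are released by type IIS restriction enzymes with defined overhangs and joined in order with promoters, coding sequences and terminators to form transcriptional units. RBS7 is one of the toolkit's ribosome binding site parts, the element that sets translation initiation in an assembled unit. The record does not state its relative strength.
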