Features (pLannotate 1.2.2; 8 found; start..end, strand, type, name):
     74..92      -  promoter       SP6 promoter: promoter for bacteriophage SP6 RNA polymerase
    239..827     -  rep_origin     ori: high-copy-number ColE1/pMB1/pBR322/pUC origin of replication
    942..1044    +  promoter       cat promoter: promoter of the E. coli cat gene encoding chloramphenicol acetyltransferase
   1045..1701    +  CDS            cat: CAT_ECOLX - Experimental evidence at protein level: Swiss-Prot protein existence level 1. This enzyme is an effector of chloramphenicol resistance in bacteria. From Escherichia coli. This protein is used as a marker in many commonly used cloning vectors, such as pACYC184.
   1789..1806    -  promoter       tet promoter (fragment): E. coli promoter for tetracycline efflux protein gene
   1817..2272    +  rep_origin     f1 ori (sequence partly withheld): f1 bacteriophage origin of replication; arrow indicates direction of (+) strand synthesis
   2291..2312    -  CDS            lacZα (fragment): LacZα fragment of β-galactosidase; lacZ fragment
   2315..2333    +  promoter       T7 promoter: promoter for bacteriophage T7 RNA polymerase
>Addgene plasmid #243995 | pUPD3_RBS_RBS7 | addgene full sequence | sequence record 487826 | Addgene NGS Result
GGTCTCGCAAAGACACAGAAAAAGGAGGGTCGCAATGCGAGACCACTCATCGCCCAATCACTAGTGAATT
CGTTCTATAGTGTCACCTAAATACCATAGAGCCGTTGGTCATAGCTGTTTCCTGTCCAGGCATCATGACA
CGGTTATCCACAGAATCAGGGGATAACGCAGGAAAGAACATGTGAGCAAAAGGCCAGCAAAAGGCCAGGA
ACCGTAAAAAGGCCGCGTTGCTGGCGTTTTTCCATAGGCTCCGCCCCCCTGACGAGCATCACAAAAATCG
ACGCTCAAGTCAGAGGTGGCGAAACCCGACAGGACTATAAAGATACCAGGCGTTTCCCCCTGGAAGCTCC
CTCGTGCGCTCTCCTGTTCCGACCCTGCCGCTTACCGGATACCTGTCCGCCTTTCTCCCTTCGGGAAGCG
TGGCGCTTTCTCATAGCTCACGCTGTAGGTATCTCAGTTCGGTGTAGGTCGTTCGCTCCAAGCTGGGCTG
TGTGCACGAACCCCCCGTTCAGCCCGACCGCTGCGCCTTATCCGGTAACTATCGTCTTGAGTCCAACCCG
GTAAGACACGACTTATCGCCACTGGCAGCAGCCACTGGTAACAGGATTAGCAGAGCGAGGTATGTAGGCG
GTGCTACAGAGTTCTTGAAGTGGTGGCCTAACTACGGCTACACTAGAAGAACAGTATTTGGTATCTGCGC
TCTGCTGAAGCCAGTTACCTTCGGAAAAAGAGTTGGTAGCTCTTGATCCGGCAAACAAACCACCGCTGGT
AGCGGTGGTTTTTTTGTTTGCAAGCAGCAGATTACGCGCAGAAAAAAAGGATCTCAAGAAGATCCTTTGA
TCTTTTCTACGGGGTCTGACGCTCAGTGGAACGAAAACTCACGTTAAGGGATTTTGGTCATGAGATTATC
AAAAAGGATCTTCACCTAGATCCTTTTGTGATGATCGGCACGTAAGAGGTTCCAACTTTCACCATAATGA
AATAAGATCACTACCGGGCGTATTTTTTGAGTTATCGAGATTTTCAGGAGCTAAGGAAGCTAAAATGGAG
AAAAAAATCACTGGATATACCACCGTTGATATATCCCAATGGCATCGTAAAGAACATTTTGAGGCATTTC
AGTCAGTTGCTCAATGTACCTATAACCAGACCGTTCAGCTGGATATTACGGCCTTTTTAAAGACCGTAAA
GAAAAATAAGCACAAGTTTTATCCGGCCTTTATTCACATTCTTGCCCGCCTGATGAATGCTCATCCGGAA
TTCCGTATGGCAATGAAAGACGGTGAGCTGGTGATATGGGATAGTGTTCACCCTTGTTACACCGTTTTCC
ATGAGCAAACTGAAACGTTTTCATCGCTCTGGAGTGAATACCACGACGATTTCCGGCAGTTTCTACACAT
ATATTCGCAAGATGTGGCGTGTTACGGTGAAAACCTGGCCTATTTCCCTAAAGGGTTTATTGAGAATATG
TTTTTCGTGTCAGCCAATCCCTGGGTGAGTTTCACCAGTTTTGATTTAAACGTGGCCAATATGGACAACT
TCTTCGCCCCCGTTTTCACCATGGGCAAATATTATACGCAAGGCGACAAGGTGCTGATGCCGCTGGCGAT
TCAGGTTCATCATGCCGTTTGTGATGGCTTCCATGTCGGCAGAATGCTTAATGAATTACAACAGTACTGC
GATGAGTGGCAGGGCGGGGCGTAATTTTTTTAAGGCAGTTATTGGTGCCCTTAAACGCCTGGTTGCTACG
CCTGAATAAGTGATAATAAGCGGATGAATGGCAGAAATTCGATGATAAGCTGTCAAACATGATGT
[125 nt withheld, positions 1816-1940]
C
[91 nt withheld, positions 1942-2032]
AGGGTGATGGTTCACGTAGTGGGCCAGCGCCCTGATAGACGGTTTTTCGCCCTTTGACGTTGGAGTCCAC
GTTCTTT
[37 nt withheld, positions 2110-2146]
ACCCTATCTCGGTCTATTCTTTTGATTTATAAGGGATTTTGCCGATTTCGGCCTATTGGTTAAAAAATGA
GCTGATTTAACAAAAATTTAACGCGAATTTTAACAAAATATTAACGCTTACAATTTTAACATTGTAGAAA
CGCATGTAAAACGACGGCCAGTGAATTGTAATACGACTCACTATAGGGTGAATTCCGCTTAGGACCTTAG
ATATTGATCTCAA
